>Addgene plasmid #40306 | pUC57 APEX | addgene full sequence | sequence record 115990 | Addgene NGS Result
AGCGCCCAATACGCAAACCGCCTCTCCCCGCGCGTTGGCCGATTCATTAATGCAGCTGGCACGACAGGTT
TCCCGACTGGAAAGCGGGCAGTGAGCGCAACGCAATTAATGTGAGTTAGCTCACTCATTAGGCACCCCAG
GCTTTACACTTTATGCTTCCGGCTCGTATGTTGTGTGGAATTGTGAGCGGATAACAATTTCACACAGGAA
ACAGCTATGACCATGATTACGCCAAGCTTGCATGCAGGCCTCTGCAGTCGACGGGCCCGGGATCCGATCC
AATTGCCTCGGCGAATCCCAGTTCAGACAGTTTCAGGTGTGCCTCAGCATAGTCGGCGAAGAACACATCC
TCGTCGGCTGCATACTTTTCGACCAGAGGCCTGAACACGCTATCTGTCAGCAGGGCTTTGTCAGAGGGCA
GCTGCAGCAGTCCATCCTTCTCGCCGGTCAGCAGTTCAGTAAAGTAGGAATTGTCGAAGATCAGAGGGTT
GCTTGTCCAGGGTCCCTCGAAGCCTGAGCGTTCCTTATGAGCGGCGCCAATGGTGTGCCCTCCACTCAGG
GCCACGATATCCTGGTCAGACAGCCCCATTGCTTTTCCGAACACGTCCCGCAGATGGTCGCTGCCCTTGG
TAGCATCTGGCAGTCTCCCCTCTGGAGGGGGTTCAGGTTTGTCCTCCCTTCCTGGGTGGAAAGGGACCTT
GGGGCCGCCGGTAATCTCCACAGCGACCACGCCGGCCAGCTGGTAGAAGTCTGCGTAGGAGACAATGGGG
AACTGTTCTTTGATTGGCTCCAGCAGTCTCACAGCAATGTCCAGGCCATTGTTGGCCCCATGTGCCAGTT
CAGCCTGGTGCTTGATAGTCCCAAAGGGTCCGCCTGTTTTGGTCTTGGAGTCAAATGTTCCTGCGCTGTG
GAAAGCCAGTCGCAGGATCAGTGGGGCGCATTTCTTTTCTGCGATGAATCCCCTCAGTTTCCTTTTTGCC
TTCTCAATAGCGTCCTGGTAATCTGGGCTCACGGTTGGGTATGACTTTCCCCTATATCTAGATGCATTCG
CGAGGTACCGAGCTCGAATTCACTGGCCGTCGTTTTACAACGTCGTGACTGGGAAAACCCTGGCGTTACC
CAACTTAATCGCCTTGCAGCACATCCCCCTTTCGCCAGCTGGCGTAATAGCGAAGAGGCCCGCACCGATC
GCCCTTCCCAACAGTTGCGCAGCCTGAATGGCGAATGGCGCCTGATGCGGTATTTTCTCCTTACGCATCT
GTGCGGTATTTCACACCGCATATGGTGCACTCTCAGTACAATCTGCTCTGATGCCGCATAGTTAAGCCAG
CCCCGACACCCGCCAACACCCGCTGACGCGCCCTGACGGGCTTGTCTGCTCCCGGCATCCGCTTACAGAC
AAGCTGTGACCGTCTCCGGGAGCTGCATGTGTCAGAGGTTTTCACCGTCATCACCGAAACGCGCGAGACG
AAAGGGCCTCGTGATACGCCTATTTTTATAGGTTAATGTCATGATAATAATGGTTTCTTAGACGTCAGGT
GGCACTTTTCGGGGAAATGTGCGCGGAACCCCTATTTGTTTATTTTTCTAAATACATTCAAATATGTATC
CGCTCATGAGACAATAACCCTGATAAATGCTTCAATAATATTGAAAAAGGAAGAGTATGAGTATTCAACA
TTTCCGTGTCGCCCTTATTCCCTTTTTTGCGGCATTTTGCCTTCCTGTTTTTGCTCACCCAGAAACGCTG
GTGAAAGTAAAAGATGCTGAAGATCAGTTGGGTGCACGAGTGGGTTACATCGAACTGGATCTCAACAGCG
GTAAGATCCTTGAGAGTTTTCGCCCCGAAGAACGTTTTCCAATGATGAGCACTTTTAAAGTTCTGCTATG
TGGCGCGGTATTATCCCGTATTGACGCCGGGCAAGAGCAACTCGGTCGCCGCATACACTATTCTCAGAAT
GACTTGGTTGAGTACTCACCAGTCACAGAAAAGCATCTTACGGATGGCATGACAGTAAGAGAATTATGCA
GTGCTGCCATAACCATGAGTGATAACACTGCGGCCAACTTACTTCTGACAACGATCGGAGGACCGAAGGA
GCTAACCGCTTTTTTGCACAACATGGGGGATCATGTAACTCGCCTTGATCGTTGGGAACCGGAGCTGAAT
GAAGCCATACCAAACGACGAGCGTGACACCACGATGCCTGTAGCAATGGCAACAACGTTGCGCAAACTAT
TAACTGGCGAACTACTTACTCTAGCTTCCCGGCAACAATTAATAGACTGGATGGAGGCGGATAAAGTTGC
AGGACCACTTCTGCGCTCGGCCCTTCCGGCTGGCTGGTTTATTGCTGATAAATCTGGAGCCGGTGAGCGT
GGGTCTCGCGGTATCATTGCAGCACTGGGGCCAGATGGTAAGCCCTCCCGTATCGTAGTTATCTACACGA
CGGGGAGTCAGGCAACTATGGATGAACGAAATAGACAGATCGCTGAGATAGGTGCCTCACTGATTAAGCA
TTGGTAACTGTCAGACCAAGTTTACTCATATATACTTTAGATTGATTTAAAACTTCATTTTTAATTTAAA
AGGATCTAGGTGAAGATCCTTTTTGATAATCTCATGACCAAAATCCCTTAACGTGAGTTTTCGTTCCACT
GAGCGTCAGACCCCGTAGAAAAGATCAAAGGATCTTCTTGAGATCCTTTTTTTCTGCGCGTAATCTGCTG
CTTGCAAACAAAAAAACCACCGCTACCAGCGGTGGTTTGTTTGCCGGATCAAGAGCTACCAACTCTTTTT
CCGAAGGTAACTGGCTTCAGCAGAGCGCAGATACCAAATACTGTTCTTCTAGTGTAGCCGTAGTTAGGCC
ACCACTTCAAGAACTCTGTAGCACCGCCTACATACCTCGCTCTGCTAATCCTGTTACCAGTGGCTGCTGC
CAGTGGCGATAAGTCGTGTCTTACCGGGTTGGACTCAAGACGATAGTTACCGGATAAGGCGCAGCGGTCG
GGCTGAACGGGGGGTTCGTGCACACAGCCCAGCTTGGAGCGAACGACCTACACCGAACTGAGATACCTAC
AGCGTGAGCTATGAGAAAGCGCCACGCTTCCCGAAGGGAGAAAGGCGGACAGGTATCCGGTAAGCGGCAG
GGTCGGAACAGGAGAGCGCACGAGGGAGCTTCCAGGGGGAAACGCCTGGTATCTTTATAGTCCTGTCGGG
TTTCGCCACCTCTGACTTGAGCGTCGATTTTTGTGATGCTCGTCAGGGGGGCGGAGCCTATGGAAAAACG
CCAGCAACGCGGCCTTTTTACGGTTCCTGGCCTTTTGCTGGCCTTTTGCTCACATGTTCTTTCCTGCGTT
ATCCCCTGATTCTGTGGATAACCGTATTACCGCCTTTGAGTGAGCTGATACCGCTCGCCGCAGCCGAACG
ACCGAGCGCAGCGAGTCAGTGAGCGAGGAAGCGGAAG
Features (pLannotate 1.2.2; 11 found; start..end, strand, type, name):
      2..94      +  CDS            lacI (fragment): lac repressor; lacI; The lac repressor binds to the lac operator to inhibit transcription in E. coli. This inhibition can be relieved by adding lactose or isopropyl-β-D-thiogalactopyranoside (IPTG).
    107..128     +  protein_bind   CAP binding site: CAP binding activates transcription in the presence of cAMP. E. coli catabolite activator protein
    143..173     +  promoter       lac promoter: promoter for the E. coli lac operon
    181..197     +  protein_bind   lac operator: The lac repressor binds to the lac operator to inhibit transcription in E. coli. This inhibition can be relieved by adding lactose or isopropyl-β-D-thiogalactopyranoside (IPTG). lac repressor encoded by lacI
    284..1030    -  CDS            APX1: APX1_PEA - Also known as APPX1. Experimental evidence at protein level: Swiss-Prot protein existence level 1. Plays a key role in hydrogen peroxide removal. From Pisum sativum (Garden pea).
   1068..1225    +  CDS            lacZα (fragment): LacZα fragment of β-galactosidase; lacZ fragment
   1231..1330    -  misc_feature   bom (fragment): basis of mobility region from pBR322
   1432..1467    -  CDS            rop (fragment): Rop protein, which maintains plasmids at low copy number; rop
   1562..1666    +  promoter       AmpR promoter: bla
   1667..2527    +  CDS            AmpR: β-lactamase; bla; confers resistance to ampicillin, carbenicillin, and related antibiotics
   2698..3286    +  rep_origin     ori: high-copy-number ColE1/pMB1/pBR322/pUC origin of replication
