[The description below was written by a language model from this plasmid's Addgene catalogue record and pLannotate feature annotations shown in this document.]
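Description:
pUC57 APEX is a small bacterial cloning plasmid that serves as a template source for the APEX gene rather than as an expression vector. It is built on the commercial pUC57 backbone, and the feature table shows the usual pUC-type elements: a ColE1/pMB1-derived high-copy origin of replication and the β-lactamase gene (AmpR) with its own promoter, giving ampicillin selection in E. coli. The lac regulatory region (CAP binding site, lac promoter and lac operator) and a lacZα fragment flank the cloning site, and short remnants of lacI, bom and rop are also annotated. The catalogue lists a total size of 3457 bp, while the sequenced record is 3,467 nt, a minor discrepancy.

The payload is a 747 bp synthetic, mammalian codon-optimized coding sequence for APEX, an engineered form of pea (Pisum sativum) cytosolic ascorbate peroxidase carrying the K14D, W41F and E112K substitutions relative to wild type. According to the record, these changes yield a monomeric enzyme with improved activity. In the annotated sequence the gene lies on the strand opposite to the lac promoter, and no eukaryotic promoter, polyadenylation signal or epitope tag is annotated. This fits the depositor's note that the plasmid is not meant for mammalian expression and should be used for PCR amplification of the insert, for subcloning or fusion to proteins of interest.

APEX was developed as a genetically encoded reporter for electron microscopy and is also used for live-cell proteomic mapping. The record notes that this construct has been superseded by the later variant APEX2.
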