Addgene plasmid #40306: pUC57 APEX
Purpose: A monomeric and improved-activity variant of pea ascorbate peroxidase. Used for electron microscopy and live-cell proteomic mapping. This construct has been replaced by APEX2 (construct 49386).
Depositing lab: Alice Ting. Depositing organization: Massachusetts Institute of Technology. Publication: Engineered ascorbate peroxidase as a genetically encoded reporter for electron microscopy. Martell JD, Deerinck TJ, Sancak Y, Poulos TL, Mootha VK, Sosinsky GE, Ellisman MH, Ting AY. Nat Biotechnol. 2012 Oct 21. doi: 10.1038/nbt.2375. PubMed 23086203.
Backbone
  Vector backbone: pUC57
  Backbone manufacturer: Genscript
  Backbone size w/o insert (bp): 2710
  Total vector size (bp): 3457
  Vector type: Unspecified
Growth in bacteria
  Bacterial resistance: Ampicillin, 100 μg/mL
  Growth temperature: 37°C
  Growth strain: XL1 Blue
  Copy number: Unknown
Gene/Insert
  Gene/Insert name: pea APEX (Synthetic) (alt name: pea APX with K14D, W41F, E112K mutations)
  Species: Synthetic
  Insert size (bp): 747
  Mutation: K14D, W41F, E112K (relative to wild-type)
  Cloning method: Unknown
  Sequencing primers: 5′ pUC57 Forward (GTAAAACGACGGCCAGTG); 3′ pUC57 Reverse (GGAAACAGCTATGACCATG)
Terms and licenses: Academic/Nonprofit Terms; Industry Terms: Not Available to Industry
Depositor comments: This gene encodes APEX, a monomeric and improved-activity variant of pea ascorbate peroxidase. This plasmid is not for mammalian expression and should instead be used for PCR amplification of the APEX insert. The gene is mammalian codon optimized.
How to cite: pUC57 APEX was a gift from Alice Ting (Addgene plasmid # 40306 ; http://n2t.net/addgene:40306 ; RRID:Addgene_40306)
