>Addgene plasmid #40306 | pUC57 APEX | depositor partial sequence | sequence record 51838 | This is the sequence for the APEX insert only
GGAAAGTCATACCCAACCGTGAGCCCAGATTACCAGGACGCTATTGAGAAGGCAAAAAGGAAACTGAGGG
GATTCATCGCAGAAAAGAAATGCGCCCCACTGATCCTGCGACTGGCTTTCCACAGCGCAGGAACATTTGA
CTCCAAGACCAAAACAGGCGGACCCTTTGGGACTATCAAGCACCAGGCTGAACTGGCACATGGGGCCAAC
AATGGCCTGGACATTGCTGTGAGACTGCTGGAGCCAATCAAAGAACAGTTCCCCATTGTCTCCTACGCAG
ACTTCTACCAGCTGGCCGGCGTGGTCGCTGTGGAGATTACCGGCGGCCCCAAGGTCCCTTTCCACCCAGG
AAGGGAGGACAAACCTGAACCCCCTCCAGAGGGGAGACTGCCAGATGCTACCAAGGGCAGCGACCATCTG
CGGGACGTGTTCGGAAAAGCAATGGGGCTGTCTGACCAGGATATCGTGGCCCTGAGTGGAGGGCACACCA
TTGGCGCCGCTCATAAGGAACGCTCAGGCTTCGAGGGACCCTGGACAAGCAACCCTCTGATCTTCGACAA
TTCCTACTTTACTGAACTGCTGACCGGCGAGAAGGATGGACTGCTGCAGCTGCCCTCTGACAAAGCCCTG
CTGACAGATAGCGTGTTCAGGCCTCTGGTCGAAAAGTATGCAGCCGACGAGGATGTGTTCTTCGCCGACT
ATGCTGAGGCACACCTGAAACTGTCTGAACTGGGATTCGCCGAGGCA
