>Addgene plasmid #40306 | pUC57 APEX | addgene partial sequence | sequence record 68091 | M13_pUC_Fwd
TGAGCCCAGATTACCAGGACGCTATTGAGAAGGCAAAAAGGAAACTGAGGGGATTCATCGCAGAAAAGAA
ATGCGCCCCACTGATCCTGCGACTGGCTTTCCACAGCGCAGGAACATTTGACTCCAAGACCAAAACAGGC
GGACCCTTTGGGACTATCAAGCACCAGGCTGAACTGGCACATGGGGCCAACAATGGCCTGGACATTGCTG
TGAGACTGCTGGAGCCAATCAAAGAACAGTTCCCCATTGTCTCCTACGCAGACTTCTACCAGCTGGCCGG
CGTGGTCGCTGTGGAGATTACCGGCGGCCCCAAGGTCCCTTTCCACCCAGGAAGGGAGGACAAACCTGAA
CCCCCTCCAGAGGGGAGACTGCCAGATGCTACCAAGGGCAGCGACCATCTGCGGGACGTGTTCGGAAAAG
CAATGGGGCTGTCTGACCAGGATATCGTGGCCCTGAGTGGAGGGCACACCATTGGCGCCGCTCATAAGGA
ACGCTCAGGCTTCGAGGGACCCTGGACAAGCAACCCTCTGATCTTCGACAATTCCTACTTTACTGAACTG
CTGACCGGCGAGAAGGATGGACTGCTGCAGCTGCCCTCTGACAAAGCCCTGCTGACAGATAGCGTGTTCA
GGCCTCTGGTCGAAAAGTATGCAGCCGACGAGGATGTGTTCTTCGCCGACTATGCTGAGGCACACCTGAA
ACTGTCTGAACTGGGATTCGCCGAGGCAATTGGATCGGATCCCGGGCCCGTCGACTGCAGAGGCCTGCAT
GCAAGCTTGGCGTAATCATGGTCATAGCTGTTTCCTGTGTGAAATTGTTATCCGCTCACAATTCCACACA
ACATACGAGCCGGAAGCATAAAGTGTAAA
